>Addgene plasmid #92037 | CIB-VP64 (B1016) | addgene full sequence | sequence record 183935 | Addgene NGS Result
TTATTAATAGTAATCAATTACGGGGTCATTAGTTCATAGCCCATATATGGAGTTCCGCGTTACATAACTT
ACGGTAAATGGCCCGCCTGGCTGACCGCCCAACGACCCCCGCCCATTGACGTCAATAATGACGTATGTTC
CCATAGTAACGCCAATAGGGACTTTCCATTGACGTCAATGGGTGGAGTATTTACGGTAAACTGCCCACTT
GGCAGTACATCAAGTGTATCATATGCCAAGTACGCCCCCTATTGACGTCAATGACGGTAAATGGCCCGCC
TGGCATTATGCCCAGTACATGACCTTATGGGACTTTCCTACTTGGCAGTACATCTACGTATTAGTCATCG
CTATTACCATGGTGATGCGGTTTTGGCAGTACATCAATGGGCGTGGATAGCGGTTTGACTCACGGGGATT
TCCAAGTCTCCACCCCATTGACGTCAATGGGAGTTTGTTTTGGCACCAAAATCAACGGGACTTTCCAAAA
TGTCGTAACAACTCCGCCCCATTGACGCAAATGGGCGGTAGGCGTGTACGGTGGGAGGTCTATATAAGCA
GAGCTGGTTTAGTGAACCGTCAGATCCGCTAGCGCTACCGGACTCAGATCTCGAGCTCGCCACCATGAAT
GGAGCTATAGGAGGTGACCTTTTGCTCAATTTTCCTGACATGTCGGTCCTAGAGCGCCAAAGGGCTCACC
TCAAGTACCTCAATCCCACCTTTGATTCTCCTCTCGCCGGCTTCTTTGCCGATTCTTCAATGATTACCGG
CGGCGAGATGGACAGCTATCTTTCGACTGCCGGTTTGAATCTTCCGATGATGTACGGTGAGACGACGGTG
GAAGGTGATTCAAGACTCTCAATTTCGCCGGAAACGACGCTTGGGACTGGAAATTTCAAGAAACGGAAGT
TTGATACAGAGACTAAGGATTGTAATGAGAAGAAGAAGAAGATGACGATGAACAGAGATGACCTAGTAGA
AGAAGGAGAAGAAGAGAAGTCGAAAATAACAGAGCAAAACAATGGGAGCACAAAAAGCATCAAGAAGATG
AAACACAAAGCCAAGAAAGAAGAGAACAATTTCTCTAATGATTCATCTAAAGTGACGAAGGAATTGGAGA
AAACGGATTATATTCATGTTCGTGCACGACGAGGCCAAGCCACTGATAGTCACAGCATAGCAGAACGAGT
TAGAAGAGAAAAGATCAGTGAGAGAATGAAGTTTCTACAAGATTTGGTTCCTGGATGCGACAAGATCACA
GGCAAAGCAGGGATGCTTGATGAAATCATTAACTATGTTCAGTCTCTTCAGAGACAAATCGAGTTCTTAT
CGATGAAACTAGCAATTGTGAATCCAAGGCCGGATTTTGATATGGATGACATTTTTGCCAAAGAGGTTGC
CTCAACTCCAATGACTGTGGTGCCATCTCCTGAAATGGTTCTTTCCGGTTATTCTCATGAGATGGTTCAC
TCTGGTTATTCTAGTGAGATGGTTAACTCCGGTTACCTTCATGTCAATCCAATGCAGCAAGTGAATACCA
GTTCTGATCCATTGTCATGCTTCAACAATGGCGAAGCTCCTTCGATGTGGGACTCTCATGTGCAGAATCT
CTATGGCAATTTAGGAGTTGGTGGCGGTGGCTCTGGAGGTGGTGGGTCCGGACCGAAAAAGAAACGCAAA
GTTGGGCGCGCCGACGCGCTGGACGATTTCGATCTCGACATGCTGGGTTCTGATGCCCTCGATGACTTTG
ACCTGGATATGTTGGGAAGCGACGCATTGGATGACTTTGATCTGGACATGCTCGGCTCCGATGCTCTGGA
CGATTTCGATCTCGATATGTTAATTAACTGATGTACAAGTAAAGCGGCCGCGACTCTAGATCATAATCAG
CCATACCACATTTGTAGAGGTTTTACTTGCTTTAAAAAACCTCCCACACCTCCCCCTGAACCTGAAACAT
AAAATGAATGCAATTGTTGTTGTTAACTTGTTTATTGCAGCTTATAATGGTTACAAATAAAGCAATAGCA
TCACAAATTTCACAAATAAAGCATTTTTTTCACTGCATTCTAGTTGTGGTTTGTCCAAACTCATCAATGT
ATCTTAAGGCGTAAATTGTAAGCGTTAATATTTTGTTAAAATTCGCGTTAAATTTTTGTTAAATCAGCTC
ATTTTTTAACCAATAGGCCGAAATCGGCAAAATCCCTTATAAATCAAAAGAATAGACCGAGATAGGGT
[37 nt withheld, positions 2239-2275]
AAAGAACGTGGACTCCAACGTCAAAGG
[49 nt withheld, positions 2303-2351]
T
[91 nt withheld, positions 2353-2443]
G
[124 nt withheld, positions 2445-2568]
CAGGTGGCACTTTTCGGGGAAATGTGCGCGGAACCCCTATTTGTTTATTTTTCTAAATACATTCAAATAT
GTATCCGCTCATGAGACAATAACCCTGATAAATGCTTCAATAATATTGAAAAAGGAAGAGTCCTGAGGCG
GAAAGAACCAGCTGTGGAATGTGTGTCAGTTAGGGTGTGGAAAGTCCCCAGGCTCCCCAGCAGGCAGAAG
TATGCAAAGCATGCATCTCAATTAGTCAGCAACCAGGTGTGGAAAGTCCCCAGGCTCCCCAGCAGGCAGA
AGTATGCAAAGCATGCATCTCAATTAGTCAGCAACCATAGTCCCGCCCCTAACTCCGCCCATCCCGCCCC
TAACTCCGCCCAGTTCCGCCCATTCTCCGCCCCATGGCTGACTAATTTTTTTTATTTATGCAGAGGCCGA
GGCCGCCTCGGCCTCTGAGCTATTCCAGAAGTAGTGAGGAGGCTTTTTTGGAGGCCTAGGCTTTTGCAAA
GATCGATCAAGAGACAGGATGAGGATCGTTTCGCATGATTGAACAAGATGGATTGCACGCAGGTTCTCCG
GCCGCTTGGGTGGAGAGGCTATTCGGCTATGACTGGGCACAACAGACAATCGGCTGCTCTGATGCCGCCG
TGTTCCGGCTGTCAGCGCAGGGGCGCCCGGTTCTTTTTGTCAAGACCGACCTGTCCGGTGCCCTGAATGA
ACTGCAAGACGAGGCAGCGCGGCTATCGTGGCTGGCCACGACGGGCGTTCCTTGCGCAGCTGTGCTCGAC
GTTGTCACTGAAGCGGGAAGGGACTGGCTGCTATTGGGCGAAGTGCCGGGGCAGGATCTCCTGTCATCTC
ACCTTGCTCCTGCCGAGAAAGTATCCATCATGGCTGATGCAATGCGGCGGCTGCATACGCTTGATCCGGC
TACCTGCCCATTCGACCACCAAGCGAAACATCGCATCGAGCGAGCACGTACTCGGATGGAAGCCGGTCTT
GTCGATCAGGATGATCTGGACGAAGAGCATCAGGGGCTCGCGCCAGCCGAACTGTTCGCCAGGCTCAAGG
CGAGCATGCCCGACGGCGAGGATCTCGTCGTGACCCATGGCGATGCCTGCTTGCCGAATATCATGGTGGA
AAATGGCCGCTTTTCTGGATTCATCGACTGTGGCCGGCTGGGTGTGGCGGACCGCTATCAGGACATAGCG
TTGGCTACCCGTGATATTGCTGAAGAGCTTGGCGGCGAATGGGCTGACCGCTTCCTCGTGCTTTACGGTA
TCGCCGCTCCCGATTCGCAGCGCATCGCCTTCTATCGCCTTCTTGACGAGTTCTTCTGAGCGGGACTCTG
GGGTTCGAAATGACCGACCAAGCGACGCCCAACCTGCCATCACGAGATTTCGATTCCACCGCCGCCTTCT
ATGAAAGGTTGGGCTTCGGAATCGTTTTCCGGGACGCCGGCTGGATGATCCTCCAGCGCGGGGATCTCAT
GCTGGAGTTCTTCGCCCACCCTAGGGGGAGGCTAACTGAAACACGGAAGGAGACAATACCGGAAGGAACC
CGCGCTATGACGGCAATAAAAAGACAGAATAAAACGCACGGTGTTGGGTCGTTTGTTCATAAACGCGGGG
TTCGGTCCCAGGGCTGGCACTCTGTCGATACCCCACCGAGACCCCATTGGGGCCAATACGCCCGCGTTTC
TTCCTTTTCCCCACCCCACCCCCCAAGTTCGGGTGAAGGCCCAGGGCTCGCAGCCAACGTCGGGGCGGCA
GGCCCTGCCATAGCCTCAGGTTACTCATATATACTTTAGATTGATTTAAAACTTCATTTTTAATTTAAAA
GGATCTAGGTGAAGATCCTTTTTGATAATCTCATGACCAAAATCCCTTAACGTGAGTTTTCGTTCCACTG
AGCGTCAGACCCCGTAGAAAAGATCAAAGGATCTTCTTGAGATCCTTTTTTTCTGCGCGTAATCTGCTGC
TTGCAAACAAAAAAACCACCGCTACCAGCGGTGGTTTGTTTGCCGGATCAAGAGCTACCAACTCTTTTTC
CGAAGGTAACTGGCTTCAGCAGAGCGCAGATACCAAATACTGTTCTTCTAGTGTAGCCGTAGTTAGGCCA
CCACTTCAAGAACTCTGTAGCACCGCCTACATACCTCGCTCTGCTAATCCTGTTACCAGTGGCTGCTGCC
AGTGGCGATAAGTCGTGTCTTACCGGGTTGGACTCAAGACGATAGTTACCGGATAAGGCGCAGCGGTCGG
GCTGAACGGGGGGTTCGTGCACACAGCCCAGCTTGGAGCGAACGACCTACACCGAACTGAGATACCTACA
GCGTGAGCTATGAGAAAGCGCCACGCTTCCCGAAGGGAGAAAGGCGGACAGGTATCCGGTAAGCGGCAGG
GTCGGAACAGGAGAGCGCACGAGGGAGCTTCCAGGGGGAAACGCCTGGTATCTTTATAGTCCTGTCGGGT
TTCGCCACCTCTGACTTGAGCGTCGATTTTTGTGATGCTCGTCAGGGGGGCGGAGCCTATGGAAAAACGC
CAGCAACGCGGCCTTTTTACGGTTCCTGGCCTTTTGCTGGCCTTTTGCTCACATGTTCTTTCCTGCGTTA
TCCCCTGATTCTGTGGATAACCGTATTACCGCCATGCATTAG
Features (pLannotate 1.2.2; 16 found; start..end, strand, type, name):
     58..361     +  enhancer       CMV enhancer: human cytomegalovirus immediate early enhancer
    362..565     +  promoter       CMV promoter: human cytomegalovirus (CMV) immediate early promoter
    588..618     +  misc_feature   MCS (fragment): multiple cloning site
    625..1134    +  CDS            CIBN: N-terminal portion of the CIB1 transcription factor from Arabidopsis thaliana binds to CRY2 (cryptochrome 2) that has absorbed blue light (Kennedy et al., 2010)
   1105..1404    +  CDS            BHLH137 (fragment): BH137_ARATH - Also known as EN89. Experimental evidence at protein level: Swiss-Prot protein existence level 1. From Arabidopsis thaliana (Mouse-ear cress).
   1693..1842    +  CDS            VP64: tetrameric repeat of the minimal activation domain of herpes simplex virus VP16 (Beerli et al., 1998)
   1879..1962    +  CDS            large T antigen (fragment): large T antigen from SV40 (simian virus 40)
   1985..2106    +  polyA_signal   SV40 poly(A) signal: SV40 polyadenylation signal
   2140..2568    -  rep_origin     f1 ori (sequence partly withheld): f1 bacteriophage origin of replication; arrow indicates direction of (+) strand synthesis
   2595..2699    +  promoter       AmpR promoter: bla
   2701..3058    +  promoter       SV40 promoter: SV40 enhancer and early promoter
   3093..3887    +  CDS            NeoR/KanR: aminoglycoside phosphotransferase from Tn5; aph(3')-II (or nptII); confers resistance to neomycin, kanamycin, and G418 (Geneticin®)
   3908..4060    +  CDS            ble (fragment): BLE_KLEPN - Experimental evidence at protein level: Swiss-Prot protein existence level 1. Binding protein with a strong affinity to the bleomycin family of antibiotics. Binds to CL990; an antimitotic-antibiotic compound. From Klebsiella pneumoniae.
   4119..4166    +  polyA_signal   HSV TK poly(A) signal: herpes simplex virus thymidine kinase polyadenylation signal (Cole and Stacy, 1985)
   4257..4273    -  polyA_signal   bGH poly(A) signal (fragment): bovine growth hormone polyadenylation signal
   4495..5083    +  rep_origin     ori: high-copy-number ColE1/pMB1/pBR322/pUC origin of replication
