[The description below was written by a language model from this plasmid's Addgene catalogue record and pLannotate feature annotations shown in this document.]
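Description:
CIB-VP64 (B1016) is a mammalian expression plasmid built on the Clontech pmCherryN1 backbone, from which the mCherry coding sequence has been removed so that the product carries no fluorescent tag. It is about 5.2 kb and replicates at high copy in E. coli from a ColE1/pUC-type origin. Selection relies on a single NeoR/KanR (aph(3')-II) cassette. A bacterial bla-type promoter and the SV40 enhancer/early promoter sit in tandem upstream of this gene, and an HSV TK polyadenylation signal follows it. This arrangement gives kanamycin resistance in bacteria and allows G418 selection in mammalian cells. An f1 origin is also present. Short annotated fragments (ble, bGH poly(A), SV40 large T antigen) appear to be partial matches or backbone remnants rather than functional units.

The payload is a roughly 1.2 kb open reading frame driven by the CMV immediate-early enhancer and promoter and terminated by the SV40 poly(A) signal. It encodes full-length Arabidopsis thaliana CIB1, a cryptochrome-interacting bHLH protein that retains its endogenous nuclear localization signal. CIB1 is fused at its C-terminus to VP64, a tetramer of the minimal HSV VP16 activation domain. The feature table annotates the CIB1 region as the N-terminal CIBN portion plus a bHLH-family match, consistent with the full-length protein. The insert lies between retained SacI and BsrGI sites.

CIB1 binds blue-light-activated cryptochrome 2 (CRY2), so this construct serves as the activation-domain half of a light-inducible dimerization system. When it is co-expressed with a CRY2 fusion tethered to DNA, illumination recruits VP64 to a target promoter and switches on transcription. This matches the associated work on optogenetic control of gene expression in mammalian cells.
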