Addgene plasmid #92037: CIB-VP64 (B1016)
Purpose: Expresses CIB1 (Full-length, with endogenous NLS) fused to VP64 activation domain (4xVP16 inserts)
Depositing lab: Chandra Tucker. Depositing organization: University of Colorado Denver and Anschutz Medical Campus. Publication: Bidirectional approaches for optogenetic regulation of gene expression in mammalian cells using Arabidopsis cryptochrome 2. Pathak GP, Spiltoir JI, Hoglund C, Polstein LR, Heine-Koskinen S, Gersbach CA, Rossi J, Tucker CL. Nucleic Acids Res. 2017 Apr 20. doi: 10.1093/nar/gkx260. PubMed 28431041.
Backbone
  Vector backbone: pmCherryN1
  Backbone manufacturer: Clontech
  Backbone size w/o insert (bp): 3965
  Total vector size (bp): 5198
  Modifications to backbone: no mCherry tag.
  Vector type: Mammalian Expression
Growth in bacteria
  Bacterial resistance: Kanamycin, 50 μg/mL
  Growth temperature: 37°C
  Growth strain: DH5alpha
  Copy number: High Copy
Gene/Insert
  Gene/Insert name: CIB1-VP64
  Species: A. thaliana (mustard weed)
  Insert size (bp): 1224
  Entrez Gene: CIB1 (a.k.a. AT4G34530, T4L20.110, T4L20_110, cryptochrome-interacting basic-helix-loop-helix 1)
  Promoter: CMV
  Tag / fusion protein: Fusion of plant CIB1 with VP64 activation domain. Intact NLS. No mCherry tag
  Cloning method: Restriction Enzyme; 5′ cloning site SacI (not destroyed); 3′ cloning site BsrGI (not destroyed)
  Sequencing primers: 5′ custom; 3′ custom
Resource information
  A portion of this plasmid was derived from a plasmid made by: VP64 was amplified from a plasmid from Charlie Gersbach (pcDNA-dCas9-VP64)
Terms and licenses: Academic/Nonprofit Terms; Industry Terms: Not Available to Industry
How to cite: CIB-VP64 (B1016) was a gift from Chandra Tucker (Addgene plasmid # 92037 ; http://n2t.net/addgene:92037 ; RRID:Addgene_92037)
